Addgene plasmid #221920: pHR-IDR4-mCh-Cry2WT-NLS
Purpose: Expression of CBP IDR4 fragment fused to optogenetic protein mCh-Cry2WT
Depositing lab: Daniel Bose. Depositing organization: University of Sheffield. Publication: CBP-IDRs regulate acetylation and gene expression. Gelder KL, Carruthers NA, Gilbert G, Harrison LJ, Evans BV, Evans TI, Ball SS, Dunning M, Craggs TD, Twelvetrees AE, Bose DA. Cell Rep. 2026 Mar 12;45(3):117109. doi: 10.1016/j.celrep.2026.117109. PubMed 41824454.
Backbone
  Vector backbone: pHr-mCh-Cry2WT
  Backbone manufacturer: Addgene
  Backbone size w/o insert (bp): 11303
  Vector type: Mammalian Expression, Lentiviral
Growth in bacteria
  Bacterial resistance: Ampicillin, 100 μg/mL
  Growth temperature: 37°C
  Growth strain: NEB Stable
  Copy number: High Copy
Gene/Insert
  Gene/Insert name: CBP IDR4 (aa 662-787) (alt name: CREB binding protein)
  Species: H. sapiens (human)
  Insert size (bp): 378
  Mutation: insertion of the IDR4 region (aa 662-787); insertion of SV40 NLS
  Entrez Gene: CREBBP (a.k.a. CBP, KAT3A, MKHK1, RSTS, RSTS1)
  Tag / fusion protein: mCherry (C terminal on insert)
  Cloning method: Gibson Cloning
Terms and licenses: Academic/Nonprofit Terms; Industry Terms: Not Available to Industry
How to cite: pHR-IDR4-mCh-Cry2WT-NLS was a gift from Daniel Bose (Addgene plasmid # 221920 ; http://n2t.net/addgene:221920 ; RRID:Addgene_221920)
