[The description below was written by a language model from this plasmid's Addgene catalogue record and pLannotate feature annotations shown in this document.]
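Description:
pHR-IDR4-mCh-Cry2WT-NLS is an HIV-1-based lentiviral transfer plasmid for mammalian expression, built by Gibson cloning into the pHR-mCh-Cry2WT backbone. It is propagated in E. coli on a high-copy ColE1/pUC-type origin with ampicillin selection (AmpR under its own bla promoter). The annotated 11.7 kb sequence also carries remnants of older vector lineages, including fragments of pBR322 elements and an SV40 promoter followed by gpt fragments, the SV40 small t intron and the SV40 poly(A) signal. The record does not assign these a function in this construct.

The viral portion comprises a 5' LTR (annotated as truncated), the Ψ packaging signal with a gag fragment, the RRE for Rev-dependent export of the genomic RNA, the cPPT/CTS, a WPRE downstream of the transgene to enhance transcript expression, and a ΔU3 self-inactivating 3' LTR. Between these, the SFFV promoter drives a single fusion open reading frame. It consists of the human CREBBP (CBP) intrinsically disordered region IDR4 (residues 662-787), then mCherry, then the photolyase homology region of Arabidopsis cryptochrome 2 (Cry2 wild type), ending with an SV40 nuclear localization signal.

Cry2PHR is a blue-light-responsive module, so fusing it to a disordered region gives an optogenetic handle on the fragment, with mCherry allowing the fusion to be followed by red fluorescence and the NLS directing it to the nucleus. The stated purpose is expression of the CBP IDR4 fragment fused to mCh-Cry2WT, and it comes from a study of how CBP IDRs regulate acetylation and gene expression. No mammalian drug-selection marker is evident in the viral cassette, so expressing cells would be identified by mCherry.
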