Features (pLannotate 1.2.2; 36 found; start..end, strand, type, name):
     43..160     +  misc_feature   cPPT/CTS: central polypurine tract and central termination sequence of HIV-1
    197..229     -  misc_feature   MCS (fragment): pBluescript multiple cloning site
    313..720     +  promoter       SFFV promoter: spleen focus-forming virus long terminal repeat (LTR) promoter
    751..1185    +  CDS            CREBBP (fragment): CBP_HUMAN - Also known as CBP. Experimental evidence at protein level: Swiss-Prot protein existence level 1. Acetylates histones, giving a specific tag for transcriptional activation (PubMed:24616510). Also acetylates non- histone proteins, like DDX21, FBL, IRF2, MAFG, NCOA3, POLR1E/PAF53 and FOXO1 (PubMed:10490106, PubMed:11154691, PubMed:12738767, PubMed:12929931, PubMed:9707565, PubMed:24207024, PubMed:28790157, PubMed:30540930). Binds specifically to phosphorylated CREB and enhances its transcriptional activity toward cAMP-responsive genes. Acts as a coactivator of ALX1. Acts as a circadia
   1168..1875    +  CDS            mCherry: mCherry is a basic (constitutively fluorescent) red fluorescent protein published in 2004, derived from Discosoma sp.. It is reported to be a very rapidly-maturing monomer with low acid sensitivity.
   1888..3381    +  CDS            CRY2PHR: N-terminal photolyase homology region of Arabidopsis thaliana cryptochrome 2 binds to CIB1 upon exposure to blue light (Kennedy et al., 2010)
   3478..3498    +  CDS            SV40 NLS: nuclear localization signal of SV40 (simian virus 40) large T antigen
   3514..3544    +  misc_feature   MCS (fragment): pUC18/19 multiple cloning site
   3545..3563    +  misc_feature   MCS (fragment): pBluescript multiple cloning site
   3563..4151    +  misc_feature   WPRE: woodchuck hepatitis virus posttranscriptional regulatory element
   4152..4174    +  misc_feature   MCS (fragment): pBluescript multiple cloning site
   4191..4259    +  CDS            nef (fragment): NEF_HV1Z2 - Experimental evidence at protein level: Swiss-Prot protein existence level 1. Extracellular Nef protein targets CD4(+) T-lymphocytes for apoptosis by interacting with CXCR4 surface receptors. From Human immunodeficiency virus type 1 group M subtype D (isolate Z2/CDC-Z34) (HIV-1).
   4261..4494    +  LTR            3' LTR (ΔU3): self-inactivating 3' long terminal repeat (LTR) from HIV-1
   4519..4537    -  promoter       SP6 promoter: promoter for bacteriophage SP6 RNA polymerase
   4765..5044    +  CDS            TcR (fragment): tetracycline efflux protein; tet; confers resistance to tetracycline
   5045..5093    -  misc_feature   bom (fragment): basis of mobility region from pBR322
   5195..5230    -  CDS            rop (fragment): Rop protein, which maintains plasmids at low copy number; rop
   5325..5429    +  promoter       AmpR promoter: bla
   5430..6290    +  CDS            AmpR: β-lactamase; bla; confers resistance to ampicillin, carbenicillin, and related antibiotics
   6461..7049    +  rep_origin     ori: high-copy-number ColE1/pMB1/pBR322/pUC origin of replication
   7232..7288    +  CDS            lacI (fragment): lac repressor; lacI; The lac repressor binds to the lac operator to inhibit transcription in E. coli. This inhibition can be relieved by adding lactose or isopropyl-β-D-thiogalactopyranoside (IPTG).
   7295..7624    +  promoter       SV40 promoter: SV40 enhancer and early promoter
   7824..7943    +  CDS            gpt (fragment): XGPT_ECOLI - Also known as gpp, gxu. Experimental evidence at protein level: Swiss-Prot protein existence level 1. Purine salvage pathway enzyme that catalyzes the transfer of the ribosyl-5-phosphate group from 5-phospho-alpha-D-ribose 1- diphosphate (PRPP) to the N9 position of the 6-oxopurines guanine and xanthine to form the corresponding ribonucleotides GMP (guanosine 5'- monophosphate) and XMP (xanthosine 5'-monophosphate), with the release of PPi. To a lesser extent, also acts on hypoxanthine (PubMed:9100006, PubMed:3886014). Does not ribophosphorylate adenine (PubMed:3886014). From Esch
   7943..8278    +  CDS            gpt (fragment): XGPT_ECOLI - Also known as gpp, gxu. Experimental evidence at protein level: Swiss-Prot protein existence level 1. Purine salvage pathway enzyme that catalyzes the transfer of the ribosyl-5-phosphate group from 5-phospho-alpha-D-ribose 1- diphosphate (PRPP) to the N9 position of the 6-oxopurines guanine and xanthine to form the corresponding ribonucleotides GMP (guanosine 5'- monophosphate) and XMP (xanthosine 5'-monophosphate), with the release of PPi. To a lesser extent, also acts on hypoxanthine (PubMed:9100006, PubMed:3886014). Does not ribophosphorylate adenine (PubMed:3886014). From Esch
   8373..8678    +  CDS            frsA (fragment): FRSA_ECOLI - Also known as yafA. Experimental evidence at protein level: Swiss-Prot protein existence level 1. Catalyzes the hydrolysis of esters (PubMed:15808744). Displays esterase activity toward pNP-butyrate (PubMed:15808744). May stimulate mixed-acid fermentation by acting as a fermentation/respiration switch that down-regulates respiration and up- regulates fermentation rates (PubMed:15169777). From Escherichia coli (strain K12).
   8682..8756    +  CDS            small t antigen (fragment): SV40 (simian virus 40) small t antigen
   8758..8823    +  intron         small t intron: SV40 (simian virus 40) small t antigen intron
   8953..8973    +  CDS            SV40 NLS: nuclear localization signal of SV40 (simian virus 40) large T antigen
   9292..9375    +  CDS            large T antigen (fragment): large T antigen from SV40 (simian virus 40)
   9398..9532    +  polyA_signal   SV40 poly(A) signal: SV40 polyadenylation signal
   9699..10028   +  CDS            nef (fragment): NEF_HV1BR - Experimental evidence at protein level: Swiss-Prot protein existence level 1. Extracellular Nef protein targets CD4(+) T-lymphocytes for apoptosis by interacting with CXCR4 surface receptors (PubMed:14990729). From Human immunodeficiency virus type 1 group M subtype B (isolate BRU/LAI) (HIV-1).
  10076..10333   +  LTR            5' LTR (truncated): truncated 5' long terminal repeat (LTR) from HIV-1
  10380..10505   +  misc_feature   HIV-1 Ψ: packaging signal of human immunodeficiency virus type 1
  10489..10827   +  CDS            HIV-1 gag (fragment): gag protein from human immunodeficiency virus 1; gag
  11002..11235   +  misc_feature   RRE: The Rev response element (RRE) of HIV-1 allows for Rev-dependent mRNA export from the nucleus to the cytoplasm.
  11612..6       +  CDS            Rev (fragment) (across the origin): human immunodeficiency virus 1 (HIV-1) Rev protein; rev; enhances nuclear export of unspliced and incompletely spliced viral mRNAs
>Addgene plasmid #221920 | pHR-IDR4-mCh-Cry2WT-NLS | addgene full sequence | sequence record 437714 | Addgene NGS Result
CGGATCTCGACGGTATCGCCAAATGGCAGTATTCATCCACAATTTTAAAAGAAAAGGGGGGATTGGGGGG
TACAGTGCAGGGGAAAGAATAGTAGACATAATAGCAACAGACATACAAACTAAAGAATTACAAAAACAAA
TTACAAAAATTCAAAATTTTCGGGTTTATTACAGGGACAGCAGAGATCCAGTTTGGATCGATAAGCTTGA
TATCGAATTCCTGCAGCCCCGATAAAATAAAAGATTTTATTTAGTCTCCAGAAAAAGGGGGGAATGAAAG
ACCCCACCTGTAGGTTTGGCAAGCTAGCTGCAGTAACGCCATTTTGCAAGGCATGGAAAAATACCAAACC
AAGAATAGAGAAGTTCAGATCAAGGGCGGGTACATGAAAATAGCTAACGTTGGGCCAAACAGGATATCTG
CGGTGAGCAGTTTCGGCCCCGGCCCGGGGCCAAGAACAGATGGTCACCGCAGTTTCGGCCCCGGCCCGAG
GCCAAGAACAGATGGTCCCCAGATATGGCCCAACCCTCAGCAGTTTCTTAAGACCCATCAGATGTTTCCA
GGCTCCCCCAAGGACCTGAAATGACCCTGCGCCTTATTTGAATTAACCAATCAGCCTGCTTCTCGCTTCT
GTTCGCGCGCTTCTGCTTCCCGAGCTCTATAAAAGAGCTCACAACCCCTCACTCGGCGCGCCAGTCCTCC
GACAGACTGAGTCGCCCGGGGGGGATCTGGAGCTCTCGAGAATTCTCACGCAAAAAGAACTAGAAGAAAA
ACGGAGGTCGCGTTTACATAAACAAGGCATCTTGGGGAACCAGCCAGCCTTACCAGCCCCGGGGGCTCAG
CCCCCTGTGATTCCACAGGCACAACCTGTGAGACCTCCAAATGGACCCCTGTCCCTGCCAGTGAATCGCA
TGCAAGTTTCTCAAGGGATGAATTCATTTAACCCCATGTCCTTGGGGAACGTCCAGTTGCCACAAGCACC
CATGGGACCTCGTGCAGCCTCCCCAATGAACCACTCTGTCCAGATGAACAGCATGGGCTCAGTGCCAGGG
ATGGCCATTTCTCCTTCCCGAATGCCTCAGCCTCCGAACATGATGGGTGCACACACCAACAACATGATGG
CCCAGGCGAGTGGAGCAAGGCAGGTGGACAGTGGATCCGGAGCTACCATGGTGTCTAAAGGCGAGGAGGA
TAACATGGCTATAATCAAGGAATTTATGAGGTTCAAGGTGCATATGGAGGGATCTGTGAACGGTCACGAG
TTCGAAATCGAGGGCGAAGGCGAGGGGCGACCCTATGAAGGGACACAGACGGCCAAACTGAAGGTGACCA
AGGGTGGCCCCCTGCCTTTCGCCTGGGACATCCTGTCACCCCAGTTTATGTACGGCTCTAAGGCTTACGT
TAAGCACCCTGCCGATATTCCGGACTACTTGAAACTGAGCTTCCCTGAAGGGTTCAAGTGGGAACGGGTA
ATGAATTTTGAGGATGGCGGTGTAGTCACAGTTACCCAGGACAGCTCTCTTCAGGACGGAGAATTTATCT
ATAAGGTTAAACTTCGGGGCACTAACTTCCCATCAGACGGCCCCGTGATGCAGAAGAAAACTATGGGCTG
GGAAGCCAGCTCAGAACGCATGTATCCCGAGGACGGAGCACTGAAGGGAGAAATCAAGCAGCGACTCAAG
CTGAAGGATGGGGGACATTATGATGCTGAGGTCAAAACCACCTATAAGGCCAAGAAACCCGTTCAGCTTC
CTGGGGCATACAACGTGAATATCAAACTGGATATTACATCCCATAACGAAGACTATACCATCGTGGAACA
GTACGAGCGGGCCGAGGGCAGACATAGCACAGGGGGCATGGATGAATTGTACAAGGCGGCCACGCGTATG
AAGATGGACAAAAAGACTATAGTTTGGTTTAGAAGAGACCTAAGGATTGAGGATAATCCTGCATTAGCAG
CAGCTGCTCACGAAGGATCTGTTTTTCCTGTCTTCATTTGGTGTCCTGAAGAAGAAGGACAGTTTTATCC
TGGAAGAGCTTCAAGATGGTGGATGAAACAATCACTTGCTCACTTATCTCAATCCTTGAAGGCTCTTGGA
TCTGACCTCACTTTAATCAAAACCCACAACACGATTTCAGCGATCTTGGATTGTATCCGCGTTACCGGTG
CTACAAAAGTCGTCTTTAACCACCTCTATGATCCTGTTTCGTTAGTTCGGGACCATACCGTAAAGGAGAA
GCTGGTGGAACGTGGGATCTCTGTGCAAAGCTACAATGGAGATCTATTGTATGAACCGTGGGAGATATAC
TGCGAAAAGGGCAAACCTTTTACGAGTTTCAATTCTTACTGGAAGAAATGCTTAGATATGTCGATTGAAT
CCGTTATGCTTCCTCCTCCTTGGCGGTTGATGCCAATAACTGCAGCGGCTGAAGCGATTTGGGCGTGTTC
GATTGAAGAACTAGGGCTGGAGAATGAGGCCGAGAAACCGAGCAATGCGTTGTTAACTAGAGCTTGGTCT
CCAGGATGGAGCAATGCTGATAAGTTACTAAATGAGTTCATCGAGAAGCAGTTGATAGATTATGCAAAGA
ACAGCAAGAAAGTTGTTGGGAATTCTACTTCACTACTTTCTCCGTATCTCCATTTCGGGGAAATAAGCGT
CAGACACGTTTTCCAGTGTGCCCGGATGAAACAAATTATATGGGCAAGAGATAAGAACAGTGAAGGAGAA
GAAAGTGCAGATCTTTTTCTTAGGGGAATCGGTTTAAGAGAGTATTCTCGGTATATATGTTTCAACTTCC
CGTTTACTCACGAGCAATCGTTGTTGAGTCATCTTCGGTTTTTCCCTTGGGATGCTGATGTTGATAAGTT
CAAGGCCTGGAGACAAGGCAGGACCGGTTATCCGTTGGTGGATGCCGGAATGAGAGAGCTTTGGGCTACC
GGATGGATGCATAACAGAATAAGAGTGATTGTTTCAAGCTTTGCTGTGAAGTTTCTTCTCCTTCCATGGA
AATGGGGAATGAAGTATTTCTGGGATACACTTTTGGATGCTGATTTGGAATGTGACATCCTTGGCTGGCA
GTATATCTCTGGGAGTATCCCCGATGGCCACGAGCTTGATCGCTTGGACAATCCCGCGTTACAAGGCGCC
AAATATGACCCAGAAGGTGAGTACATAAGGCAATGGCTTCCCGAGCTTGCGAGATTGCCAACTGAATGGA
TCCATCATCCATGGGACGCTCCTTTAACCGTACTCAAAGCTTCTGGTGTGGAACTCGGAACAAACTATGC
GAAACCCATTGTAGACATCGACACAGCTCGTGAGCTACTAGCTAAAGCTATTTCAAGAACCCGTGAAGCA
CAGATCATGATCGGAGCAGCAGCCCGGGATCCACCGGTCGCCACCGGTTCAGGGAGCGGATCCGGCTCAG
GGAGTGCGGCCGCAACTCCCACCTGCAACATGCGTGACGGAGGCGGTCCAAAAAAGAAGAGAAAGGTATG
ACTGAGGCCGCGACTCTAGAGTCGACCTGCAGGCATGCAAGCTTGATATCAAGCTTATCGATAATCAACC
TCTGGATTACAAAATTTGTGAAAGATTGACTGGTATTCTTAACTATGTTGCTCCTTTTACGCTATGTGGA
TACGCTGCTTTAATGCCTTTGTATCATGCTATTGCTTCCCGTATGGCTTTCATTTTCTCCTCCTTGTATA
AATCCTGGTTGCTGTCTCTTTATGAGGAGTTGTGGCCCGTTGTCAGGCAACGTGGCGTGGTGTGCACTGT
GTTTGCTGACGCAACCCCCACTGGTTGGGGCATTGCCACCACCTGTCAGCTCCTTTCCGGGACTTTCGCT
TTCCCCCTCCCTATTGCCACGGCGGAACTCATCGCCGCCTGCCTTGCCCGCTGCTGGACAGGGGCTCGGC
TGTTGGGCACTGACAATTCCGTGGTGTTGTCGGGGAAATCATCGTCCTTTCCTTGGCTGCTCGCCTGTGT
TGCCACCTGGATTCTGCGCGGGACGTCCTTCTGCTACGTCCCTTCGGCCCTCAATCCAGCGGACCTTCCT
TCCCGCGGCCTGCTGCCGGCTCTGCGGCCTCTTCCGCGTCTTCGCCTTCGCCCTCAGACGAGTCGGATCT
CCCTTTGGGCCGCCTCCCCGCATCGATACCGTCGACCTCGAGGGAATTAATTCGAGCTCGGTACCTTTAA
GACCAATGACTTACAAGGCAGCTGTAGATCTTAGCCACTTTTTAAAAGAAAAGGGGGGACTGGAAGGGCT
AATTCACTCCCAACGAAGACAAGATCTGCTTTTTGCTTGTACTGGGTCTCTCTGGTTAGACCAGATCTGA
GCCTGGGAGCTCTCTGGCTAACTAGGGAACCCACTGCTTAAGCCTCAATAAAGCTTGCCTTGAGTGCTTC
AAGTAGTGTGTGCCCGTCTGTTGTGTGACTCTGGTAACTAGAGATCCCTCAGACCCTTTTAGTCAGTGTG
GAAAATCTCTAGCAGCATCTAGAATTAATTCCGTGTATTCTATAGTGTCACCTAAATCGTATGTGTATGA
TACATAAGGTTATGTATTAATTGTAGCCGCGTTCTAACGACAATATGTACAAGCCTAATTGTGTAGCATC
TGGCTTACTGAAGCAGACCCTATCATCTCTCTCGTAAACTGCCGTCAGAGTCGGTTTGGTTGGACGAACC
TTCTGAGTTTCTGGTAACGCCGTCCCGCACCCGGAAATGGTCAGCGAACCAATCAGCAGGGTCATCGCTA
GCCAGATCCTCTACGCCGGACGCATCGTGGCCGGCATCACCGGCGCCACAGGTGCGGTTGCTGGCGCCTA
TATCGCCGACATCACCGATGGGGAAGATCGGGCTCGCCACTTCGGGCTCATGAGCGCTTGTTTCGGCGTG
GGTATGGTGGCAGGCCCCGTGGCCGGGGGACTGTTGGGCGCCATCTCCTTGCATGCACCATTCCTTGCGG
CGGCGGTGCTCAACGGCCTCAACCTACTACTGGGCTGCTTCCTAATGCAGGAGTCGCATAAGGGAGAGCG
TCGAATGGTGCACTCTCAGTACAATCTGCTCTGATGCCGCATAGTTAAGCCAGCCCCGACACCCGCCAAC
ACCCGCTGACGCGCCCTGACGGGCTTGTCTGCTCCCGGCATCCGCTTACAGACAAGCTGTGACCGTCTCC
GGGAGCTGCATGTGTCAGAGGTTTTCACCGTCATCACCGAAACGCGCGAGACGAAAGGGCCTCGTGATAC
GCCTATTTTTATAGGTTAATGTCATGATAATAATGGTTTCTTAGACGTCAGGTGGCACTTTTCGGGGAAA
TGTGCGCGGAACCCCTATTTGTTTATTTTTCTAAATACATTCAAATATGTATCCGCTCATGAGACAATAA
CCCTGATAAATGCTTCAATAATATTGAAAAAGGAAGAGTATGAGTATTCAACATTTCCGTGTCGCCCTTA
TTCCCTTTTTTGCGGCATTTTGCCTTCCTGTTTTTGCTCACCCAGAAACGCTGGTGAAAGTAAAAGATGC
TGAAGATCAGTTGGGTGCACGAGTGGGTTACATCGAACTGGATCTCAACAGCGGTAAGATCCTTGAGAGT
TTTCGCCCCGAAGAACGTTTTCCAATGATGAGCACTTTTAAAGTTCTGCTATGTGGCGCGGTATTATCCC
GTATTGACGCCGGGCAAGAGCAACTCGGTCGCCGCATACACTATTCTCAGAATGACTTGGTTGAGTACTC
ACCAGTCACAGAAAAGCATCTTACGGATGGCATGACAGTAAGAGAATTATGCAGTGCTGCCATAACCATG
AGTGATAACACTGCGGCCAACTTACTTCTGACAACGATCGGAGGACCGAAGGAGCTAACCGCTTTTTTGC
ACAACATGGGGGATCATGTAACTCGCCTTGATCGTTGGGAACCGGAGCTGAATGAAGCCATACCAAACGA
CGAGCGTGACACCACGATGCCTGTAGCAATGGCAACAACGTTGCGCAAACTATTAACTGGCGAACTACTT
ACTCTAGCTTCCCGGCAACAATTAATAGACTGGATGGAGGCGGATAAAGTTGCAGGACCACTTCTGCGCT
CGGCCCTTCCGGCTGGCTGGTTTATTGCTGATAAATCTGGAGCCGGTGAGCGTGGGTCTCGCGGTATCAT
TGCAGCACTGGGGCCAGATGGTAAGCCCTCCCGTATCGTAGTTATCTACACGACGGGGAGTCAGGCAACT
ATGGATGAACGAAATAGACAGATCGCTGAGATAGGTGCCTCACTGATTAAGCATTGGTAACTGTCAGACC
AAGTTTACTCATATATACTTTAGATTGATTTAAAACTTCATTTTTAATTTAAAAGGATCTAGGTGAAGAT
CCTTTTTGATAATCTCATGACCAAAATCCCTTAACGTGAGTTTTCGTTCCACTGAGCGTCAGACCCCGTA
GAAAAGATCAAAGGATCTTCTTGAGATCCTTTTTTTCTGCGCGTAATCTGCTGCTTGCAAACAAAAAAAC
CACCGCTACCAGCGGTGGTTTGTTTGCCGGATCAAGAGCTACCAACTCTTTTTCCGAAGGTAACTGGCTT
CAGCAGAGCGCAGATACCAAATACTGTTCTTCTAGTGTAGCCGTAGTTAGGCCACCACTTCAAGAACTCT
GTAGCACCGCCTACATACCTCGCTCTGCTAATCCTGTTACCAGTGGCTGCTGCCAGTGGCGATAAGTCGT
GTCTTACCGGGTTGGACTCAAGACGATAGTTACCGGATAAGGCGCAGCGGTCGGGCTGAACGGGGGGTTC
GTGCACACAGCCCAGCTTGGAGCGAACGACCTACACCGAACTGAGATACCTACAGCGTGAGCTATGAGAA
AGCGCCACGCTTCCCGAAGGGAGAAAGGCGGACAGGTATCCGGTAAGCGGCAGGGTCGGAACAGGAGAGC
GCACGAGGGAGCTTCCAGGGGGAAACGCCTGGTATCTTTATAGTCCTGTCGGGTTTCGCCACCTCTGACT
TGAGCGTCGATTTTTGTGATGCTCGTCAGGGGGGCGGAGCCTATGGAAAAACGCCAGCAACGCGGCCTTT
TTACGGTTCCTGGCCTTTTGCTGGCCTTTTGCTCACATGTTCTTTCCTGCGTTATCCCCTGATTCTGTGG
ATAACCGTATTACCGCCTTTGAGTGAGCTGATACCGCTCGCCGCAGCCGAACGACCGAGCGCAGCGAGTC
AGTGAGCGAGGAAGCGGAAGAGCGCCCAATACGCAAACCGCCTCTCCCCGCGCGTTGGCCGATTCATTAA
TGCAGCTGTGGAATGTGTGTCAGTTAGGGTGTGGAAAGTCCCCAGGCTCCCCAGCAGGCAGAAGTATGCA
AAGCATGCATCTCAATTAGTCAGCAACCAGGTGTGGAAAGTCCCCAGGCTCCCCAGCAGGCAGAAGTATG
CAAAGCATGCATCTCAATTAGTCAGCAACCATAGTCCCGCCCCTAACTCCGCCCATCCCGCCCCTAACTC
CGCCCAGTTCCGCCCATTCTCCGCCCCATGGCTGACTAATTTTTTTTATTTATGCAGAGGCCGAGGCCGC
CTCGGCCTCTGAGCTATTCCAGAAGTAGTGAGGAGGCTTTTTTGGAGGCCTAGGCTTTTGCAAAAAGCTT
GGACACAAGACAGGCTTGCGAGATATGTTTGAGAATACCACTTTATCCCGCGTCAGGGAGAGGCAGTGCG
TAAAAAGACGCGGACTCATGTGAAATACTGGTTTTTAGTGCGCCAGATCTCTATAATCTCGCGCAACCTA
TTTTCCCCTCGAACACTTTTTAAGCCGTAGATAAACAGGCTGGGACACTTCACATGAGCGAAAAATACAT
CGTCACCTGGGACATGTTGCAGATCCATGCACGTAAACTCGCAAGCCGACTGATGCCTTCTGAACAATGG
AAAGGCATTATTGCCGTAAGCCGTGGCGGTCTGTACCGGGTGCGTTACTGGCGCGTGAACTGGGTATTCG
TCATGTCGATACCGTTTGTATTTCCAGCTACGATCACGACAACCAGCGCGAGCTTAAAGTGCTGAAACGC
GCAGAAGGCGATGGCGAAGGCTTCATCGTTATTGATGACCTGGTGGATACCGGTGGTACTGCGGTTGCGA
TTCGTGAAATGTATCCAAAAGCGCACTTTGTCACCATCTTCGCAAAACCGGCTGGTCGTCCGCTGGTTGA
TGACTATGTTGTTGATATCCCGCAAGATACCTGGATTGAACAGCCGTGGGATATGGGCGTCGTATTCGTC
CCGCCAATCTCCGGTCGCTAATCTTTTCAACGCCTGGCACTGCCGGGCGTTGTTCTTTTTAACTTCAGGC
GGGTTACAATAGTTTCCAGTAAGTATTCTGGAGGCTGCATCCATGACACAGGCAAACCTGAGCGAAACCC
TGTTCAAACCCCGCTTTAAACATCCTGAAACCTCGACGCTAGTCCGCCGCTTTAATCACGGCGCACAACC
GCCTGTGCAGTCGGCCCTTGATGGTAAAACCATCCCTCACTGGTATCGCATGATTAACCGTCTGATGTGG
ATCTGGCGCGGCATTGACCCACGCGAAATCCTCGACGTCCAGGCACGTATTGTGATGAGCGATGCCGAAC
GTACCGACGATGATTTATACGATACGGTGATTGGCTACCGTGGCGGCAACTGGATTTATGAGTGGGCCCC
GGATCTTTGTGAAGGAACCTTACTTCTGTGGTGTGACATAATTGGACAAACTACCTACAGAGATTTAAAG
CTCTAAGGTAAATATAAAATTTTTAAGTGTATAATGTGTTAAACTACTGATTCTAATTGTTTGTGTATTT
TAGATTCCAACCTATGGAACTGATGAATGGGAGCAGTGGTGGAATGCCTTTAATGAGGAAAACCTGTTTT
GCTCAGAAGAAATGCCATCTAGTGATGATGAGGCTACTGCTGACTCTCAACATTCTACTCCTCCAAAAAA
GAAGAGAAAGGTAGAAGACCCCAAGGACTTTCCTTCAGAATTGCTAAGTTTTTTGAGTCATGCTGTGTTT
AGTAATAGAACTCTTGCTTGCTTTGCTATTTACACCACAAAGGAAAAAGCTGCACTGCTATACAAGAAAA
TTATGGAAAAATATTCTGTAACCTTTATAAGTAGGCATAACAGTTATAATCATAACATACTGTTTTTTCT
TACTCCACACAGGCATAGAGTGTCTGCTATTAATAACTATGCTCAAAAATTGTGTACCTTTAGCTTTTTA
ATTTGTAAAGGGGTTAATAAGGAATATTTGATGTATAGTGCCTTGACTAGAGATCATAATCAGCCATACC
ACATTTGTAGAGGTTTTACTTGCTTTAAAAAACCTCCCACACCTCCCCCTGAACCTGAAACATAAAATGA
ATGCAATTGTTGTTGTTAACTTGTTTATTGCAGCTTATAATGGTTACAAATAAAGCAATAGCATCACAAA
TTTCACAAATAAAGCATTTTTTTCACTGCATTCTAGTTGTGGTTTGTCCAAACTCATCAATGTATCTTAT
CATGTCTGGATCAACTGGATAACTCAAGCTAACCAAAATCATCCCAAACTTCCCACCCCATACCCTATTA
CCACTGCCAATTACCTGTGGTTTCATTTACTCTAAACCTGTGATTCCTCTGAATTATTTTCATTTTAAAG
AAATTGTATTTGTTAAATATGTACTACAAACTTAGTAGTTGGAAGGGCTAATTCACTCCCAAAGAAGACA
AGATATCCTTGATCTGTGGATCTACCACACACAAGGCTACTTCCCTGATTAGCAGAACTACACACCAGGG
CCAGGGGTCAGATATCCACTGACCTTTGGATGGTGCTACAAGCTAGTACCAGTTGAGCCAGATAAGGTAG
AAGAGGCCAATAAAGGAGAGAACACCAGCTTGTTACACCCTGTGAGCCTGCATGGGATGGATGACCCGGA
GAGAGAAGTGTTAGAGTGGAGGTTTGACAGCCGCCTAGCATTTCATCACGTGGCCCGAGAGCTGCATCCG
GAGTACTTCAAGAACTGCTGATATCGAGCTTGCTACAAGGGACTTTCCGCTGGGGACTTTCCAGGGAGGC
GTGGCCTGGGCGGGACTGGGGAGTGGCGAGCCCTCAGATCCTGCATATAAGCAGCTGCTTTTTGCCTGTA
CTGGGTCTCTCTGGTTAGACCAGATCTGAGCCTGGGAGCTCTCTGGCTAACTAGGGAACCCACTGCTTAA
GCCTCAATAAAGCTTGCCTTGAGTGCTTCAAGTAGTGTGTGCCCGTCTGTTGTGTGACTCTGGTAACTAG
AGATCCCTCAGACCCTTTTAGTCAGTGTGGAAAATCTCTAGCAGTGGCGCCCGAACAGGGACTTGAAAGC
GAAAGGGAAACCAGAGGAGCTCTCTCGACGCAGGACTCGGCTTGCTGAAGCGCGCACGGCAAGAGGCGAG
GGGCGGCGACTGGTGAGTACGCCAAAAATTTTGACTAGCGGAGGCTAGAAGGAGAGAGATGGGTGCGAGA
GCGTCAGTATTAAGCGGGGGAGAATTAGATCGCGATGGGAAAAAATTCGGTTAAGGCCAGGGGGAAAGAA
AAAATATAAATTAAAACATATAGTATGGGCAAGCAGGGAGCTAGAACGATTCGCAGTTAATCCTGGCCTG
TTAGAAACATCAGAAGGCTGTAGACAAATACTGGGACAGCTACAACCATCCCTTCAGACAGGATCAGAAG
AACTTAGATCATTATATAATACAGTAGCAACCCTCTATTGTGTGCATCAAAGGATAGAGATAAAAGACAC
CAAGGAAGCTTTAGACAAGATAGAGGAAGAGCAAAACAAAAGTAAGACCACCGCACAGCAAGCGGCCGGC
CGCTGATCTTCAGACCTGGAGGAGGAGATATGAGGGACAATTGGAGAAGTGAATTATATAAATATAAAGT
AGTAAAAATTGAACCATTAGGAGTAGCACCCACCAAGGCAAAGAGAAGAGTGGTGCAGAGAGAAAAAAGA
GCAGTGGGAATAGGAGCTTTGTTCCTTGGGTTCTTGGGAGCAGCAGGAAGCACTATGGGCGCAGCGTCAA
TGACGCTGACGGTACAGGCCAGACAATTATTGTCTGGTATAGTGCAGCAGCAGAACAATTTGCTGAGGGC
TATTGAGGCGCAACAGCATCTGTTGCAACTCACAGTCTGGGGCATCAAGCAGCTCCAGGCAAGAATCCTG
GCTGTGGAAAGATACCTAAAGGATCAACAGCTCCTGGGGATTTGGGGTTGCTCTGGAAAACTCATTTGCA
CCACTGCTGTGCCTTGGAATGCTAGTTGGAGTAATAAATCTCTGGAACAGATTTGGAATCACACGACCTG
GATGGAGTGGGACAGAGAAATTAACAATTACACAAGCTTAATACACTCCTTAATTGAAGAATCGCAAAAC
CAGCAAGAAAAGAATGAACAAGAATTATTGGAATTAGATAAATGGGCAAGTTTGTGGAATTGGTTTAACA
TAACAAATTGGCTGTGGTATATAAAATTATTCATAATGATAGTAGGAGGCTTGGTAGGTTTAAGAATAGT
TTTTGCTGTACTTTCTATAGTGAATAGAGTTAGGCAGGGATATTCACCATTATCGTTTCAGACCCACCTC
CCAACCCCGAGGGGACCCGACAGGCCCGAAGGAATAGAAGAAGAAGGTGGAGAGAGAGACAGAGACAGAT
CCATTCGATTAGTGAA
